>Addgene plasmid #116955 | pFS_0271_pET30_pCat-tetR-Term-ptetA-sfGFP-rrnBterm_Fusicatenibacter_saccharivorans_ARRAY2_FaqI | addgene full sequence | sequence record 226973 | Addgene NGS Result
GGCCGCTATTCTTTTGATTTATAAGGGATTTTGCCGATTTCGGCCTATTGGTTAAAAAATGAGCTGATTT
AACAAAAATTTAACGCGAATTTTAACAAAATATTAACGCTTACAATTTAGGTGGCACTTTTCGGGGAAAT
GTGCGCGGAACCCCTATTTGTTTATTTTTCTAAATACATTCAAATATGTATCCGCTCATGAATTAATTCT
TAGAAAAACTCATCGAGCATCAAATGAAACTGCAATTTATTCATATCAGGATTATCAATACCATATTTTT
GAAAAAGCCGTTTCTGTAATGAAGGAGAAAACTCACCGAGGCAGTTCCATAGGATGGCAAGATCCTGGTA
TCGGTCTGCGATTCCGACTCGTCCAACATCAATACAACCTATTAATTTCCCCTCGTCAAAAATAAGGTTA
TCAAGTGAGAAATCACCATGAGTGACGACTGAATCCGGTGAGAATGGCAAAAGTTTATGCATTTCTTTCC
AGACTTGTTCAACAGGCCAGCCATTACGCTCGTCATCAAAATCACTCGCATCAACCAAACCGTTATTCAT
TCGTGATTGCGCCTGAGCGAGACGAAATACGCGATCGCTGTTAAAAGGACAATTACAAACAGGAATCGAA
TGCAACCGGCGCAGGAACACTGCCAGCGCATCAACAATATTTTCACCTGAATCAGGATATTCTTCTAATA
CCTGGAATGCTGTTTTCCCGGGGATCGCAGTGGTGAGTAACCATGCATCATCAGGAGTACGGATAAAATG
CTTGATGGTCGGAAGAGGCATAAATTCCGTCAGCCAGTTTAGTCTGACCATCTCATCTGTAACATCATTG
GCAACGCTACCTTTGCCATGTTTCAGAAACAACTCTGGCGCATCGGGCTTCCCATACAATCGATAGATTG
TCGCACCTGATTGCCCGACATTATCGCGAGCCCATTTATACCCATATAAATCAGCATCCATGTTGGAATT
TAATCGCGGCCTAGAGCAAGACGTTTCCCGTTGAATATGGCTCATAACACCCCTTGTATTACTGTTTATG
TAAGCAGACAGTTTTATTGTTCATGACCAAAATCCCTTAACGTGAGTTTTCGTTCCACTGAGCGTCAGAC
CCCGTAGAAAAGATCAAAGGATCTTCTTGAGATCCTTTTTTTCTGCGCGTAATCTGCTGCTTGCAAACAA
AAAAACCACCGCTACCAGCGGTGGTTTGTTTGCCGGATCAAGAGCTACCAACTCTTTTTCCGAAGGTAAC
TGGCTTCAGCAGAGCGCAGATACCAAATACTGTCCTTCTAGTGTAGCCGTAGTTAGGCCACCACTTCAAG
AACTCTGTAGCACCGCCTACATACCTCGCTCTGCTAATCCTGTTACCAGTGGCTGCTGCCAGTGGCGATA
AGTCGTGTCTTACCGGGTTGGACTCAAGACGATAGTTACCGGATAAGGCGCAGCGGTCGGGCTGAACGGG
GGGTTCGTGCACACAGCCCAGCTTGGAGCGAACGACCTACACCGAACTGAGATACCTACAGCGTGAGCTA
TGAGAAAGCGCCACGCTTCCCGAAGGGAGAAAGGCGGACAGGTATCCGGTAAGCGGCAGGGTCGGAACAG
GAGAGCGCACGAGGGAGCTTCCAGGGGGAAACGCCTGGTATCTTTATAGTCCTGTCGGGTTTCGCCACCT
CTGACTTGAGCGTCGATTTTTGTGATGCTCGTCAGGGGGGCGGAGCCTATGGAAAAACGCCAGCAACGCG
GCCTTTTTACGGTTCCTGGTCTTTTGCTGGCCTTTTGCTCACATGTTCTTTCCTGCGTTATCCCCTGATT
CTGTGGATAACCGTATTACCGCCTTTGAGTGAGCTGATACCGCTCGCCGCAGCCGAACGACCGAGCGCAG
CGAGTCAGTGAGCGAGGAAGCGGAAGAGCGCCTGATGCGGTATTTTCTCCTTACGCATCTGTGCGGTATT
TCACACCGCAATGGTGCACTCTCAGTACAATCTGCTCTGATGCCGCATAGTTAAGCCAGTATACACTCCG
CTATCGCTACGTGACTGGGTCATGGCTGCGCCCCGACACCCGCCAACACCCGCTGACGCGCCCTGACGGG
CTTGTCTGCTCCCGGCATCCGCTTACAGACAAGCTGTGACCGTCTCCGGGAGCTGCATGTGTCAGAGGTT
TTCACCGTCATCACCGAAACGCGCGAGGCAGCTGCGGTAAAGCTCATCAGCGTGGTCGTGAAGCGATTCA
CAGATGTCTGCCTGTTCATCCGCGTCCAGCTCGTTGAGTTTCTCCAGAAGCGTTAATGTCTGGCTTCTGA
TAAAGCGGGCCATGTTAAGGGCGGTTTTTTCCTGTTTGGTCACTGATGCCTCCGTGTAAGGGGGATTTCT
GTTCATGGGGGTAATGATACCGATGAAACGAGAGAGGATGCTCACGATACGGGTTACTGATGATGAACAT
GCCCGGTTACTGGAACGTTGTGAGGGTAAACAACTGGCGGTATGGATGCGGCGGGACCAGAGAAAAATCA
CTCAGGGTCAATGCCAGCGCTTCGTTAATACAGATGTAGGTGTTCCACAGGGTAGCCAGCAGCATCCTGC
GATGCAGATCCGGAACATAATGGTGCAGGGCGCTGACTTCCGCGTTTCCAGACTTTACGAAACACGGAAA
CCGAAGATCATTCATGTTGTTGCTCAGGTCGCAGACGTTTTGCAGCAGCAGTCGCTTCACGTTCGCTCGC
GTATCGGTGATTCATTCTGCTAACCAGTAAGGCAACCCCGCCAGCCTAGCCGGGTCCTCAACGACAGGAG
CACGATCATGCGCACCCGTGGGGCCGCCATGCCGGCGATAATGGCCTGCTTCTCGCCGAAACGTTTGGTG
GCGGGACCAGTGACGAAGGCTTGAGCGAGGGCGTGCAAGATTCCGAATACCGCAAGCGACAGGCCGATCA
TCGTCGCGCTCCAGCGAAAGCGGTCCTCGCCGAAAATGACCCAGAGCGCTGCCGGCACCTGTCCTACGAG
TTGCATGATAAAGAAGATAGTCATAAGTGCGGCGACGATAGTCATGCCCCGCGCCCACCGGAAGGAGCTG
ACTGGGTTGAAGGCTCTCAAGGGCATCGGTCGAGATCCCGGTGCCTAATGAGTGAGCTAACTTACATTAA
TTGCGTTGCGCTCACTGCCCGCTTTCCAGTCGGGAAACCTGTCGTGCCAGCTGCATTAATGAATCGGCCA
ACGCGCGGGGAGAGGCGGTTTGCGTATTGGGCGCCAGGGTGGTTTTTCTTTTCACCAGTGAGACGGGCAA
CAGCTGATTGCCCTTCACCGCCTGGCCCTGAGAGAGTTGCAGCAAGCGGTCCACGCTGGTTTGCCCCAGC
AGGCGAAAATCCTGTTTGATGGTGGTTAACGGCGGGATATAACATGAGCTATCTTCGGTATCGTCGTATC
CCACTACCGAGATGTCCGCACCAACGCGCAGCCCGGACTCGGTAATGGCGCGCATTGCGCCCAGCGCCAT
CTGATCGTTGGCAACCAGCATCGCAGTGGGAACGATGCCCTCATTCAGCATTTGCATGGTTTGTTGAAAA
CCGGACATGGCACTCCAGTCGCCTTCCCGTTCCGCTATCGGCTGAATTTGATTGCGAGTGAGATATTTAT
GCCAGCCAGCCAGACGCAGACGCGCCGAGACAGAACTTAATGGGCCCGCTAACAGCGCGATTTGCTGGTG
ACCCAATGCGACCAGATGCTCCACGCCCAGTCGCGTACCATCTTCATGGGAGAAAATAATACTGTTGATG
GGTGTCTGGTCAGAGACATCAAGAAATAACGCCGGAACATTAGTGCAGGCAGCTTCCACAGCAATGGCAT
CCTGGTCATCCAGCGGATAGTTAATGATCAGCCCACTGACGCGTTGCGCGAGAAGATTGTGCACCGCCGC
TTTACAGGCTTCGACGCCGCTTCGTTCTACCATCGACACCACCACGCTGGCACCCAGTTGATCGGCGCGA
GATTTAATCGCCGCGACAATTTGCGACGGCGCGTGCAGGGCCAGACTGGAGGTGGCAACGCCAATCAGCA
ACGACTGTTTGCCCGCCAGTTGTTGTGCCACGCGGTTGGGAATGTAATTCAGCTCCGCCATCGCCGCTTC
CACTTTTTCCCGCGTTTTCGCAGAAACGTGGCTGGCCTGGTTCACCACGCGGGAAACGGTCTGATAAGAG
ACACCGGCATACTCTGCGACATCGTATAACGTTACTGGTTTCACATTCACCACCCTGAATTGACTCTCTT
CCGGGCGCTATCATGCCATACCGCGAAAGGTTTTGCGCCATTCGATGGTGTCCGGGATCTCGACGCTCTC
CCTTATGCGACTCCTGCATTAGGAAGCAGCCCAGTAGTAGGTTGAGGCCGTTGAGCACCGCCGCCGCAAG
GAATGGTGCATGCACCGGTGGCACGTAAGAGGTTCCAACTTTCACCATAATGAAACATACTAGAGAAAGA
GGAGAAATACTAGATGTCCAGATTAGATAAAAGTAAAGTGATTAACAGCGCATTAGAGCTGCTTAATGAG
GTCGGAATCGAAGGTTTAACAACCCGTAAACTCGCCCAGAAGCTAGGTGTAGAGCAGCCTACATTGTATT
GGCATGTAAAAAATAAGCGGGCTTTGCTCGACGCCTTAGCCATTGAGATGTTAGATAGGCACCATACTCA
CTTTTGCCCTTTAGAAGGGGAAAGCTGGCAAGATTTTTTACGTAATAACGCTAAAAGTTTTAGATGTGCT
TTACTAAGTCATCGCGATGGAGCAAAAGTACATTTAGGTACACGGCCTACAGAAAAACAGTATGAAACTC
TCGAAAATCAATTAGCCTTTTTATGCCAACAAGGTTTTTCACTAGAGAATGCATTATATGCACTCAGCGC
TGTGGGGCATTTTACTTTAGGTTGCGTATTGGAAGATCAAGAGCATCAAGTCGCTAAAGAAGAAAGGGAA
ACACCTACTACTGATAGTATGCCGCCATTATTACGACAAGCTATCGAATTATTTGATCACCAAGGTGCAG
AGCCAGCCTTCTTATTCGGCCTTGAATTGATCATATGCGGATTAGAAAAACAACTTAAATGTGAAAGTGG
GTCCTAATAACACTGATAGTGCTAGTGTAGATCACTACTAGAGCCAGGCATCAAATAAAACGAAAGGCTC
AGTCGAAAGACTGGGCCTTTCGTTTTATCTGTTGTTTGTCGGTGAACGCTCTCTACTAGAGTCACACTGG
CTCACCTTCGGGTGGGCCTTTCTGCGTTTATATACTAGAGTCCCTATCAGTGATAGAGATTGACATCCCT
ATCAGTGATAGAGATACTGAGCACTACTAGAGAAGCTTGCGGAGGAGCATGCATGAGCAAAGGAGAAGAA
CTTTTCACTGGAGTTGTCCCAATTCTTGTTGAATTAGATGGTGATGTTAATGGGCACAAATTTTCTGTCC
GTGGAGAGGGTGAAGGTGATGCTACAAACGGAAAACTCACCCTTAAATTTATTTGCACTACTGGAAAACT
ACCTGTTCCGTGGCCAACACTTGTCACTACTCTGACCTATGGTGTTCAATGCTTTTCCCGTTATCCGGAT
CACATGAAACGGCATGACTTTTTCAAGAGTGCCATGCCCGAAGGTTATGTACAGGAACGCACTATATCTT
TCAAAGATGACGGGACCTACAAGACGCGTGCTGAAGTCAAGTTTGAAGGTGATACCCTTGTTAATCGTAT
CGAGTTAAAGGGTATTGATTTTAAAGAAGATGGAAACATTCTTGGACACAAACTCGAGTACAACTTTAAC
TCACACAATGTATACATCACGGCAGACAAACAAAAGAATGGAATCAAAGCTAACTTCAAAATTCGCCACA
ACGTTGAAGATGGTTCCGTTCAACTAGCAGACCATTATCAACAAAATACTCCAATTGGCGATGGCCCTGT
CCTTTTACCAGACAACCATTACCTGTCGACACAATCTGTCCTTTCGAAAGATCCCAACGAAAAGCGTGAC
CACATGGTCCTTCTTGAGTTTGTAACTGCTGCTGGGATTACACATGGCATGGATGAACTCTACAAATGAT
AGGATCGGATCTCCAGGCATCAAATAAAACGAAAGGCTCAGTCGAAAGACTGGGCCTTTCGTTTTATCTG
TTGTTTGTCGGTGAACGCTCTCCTGAGTAGGACAAATCCGGATCCCATGCAAGGAGATGGCGCCCAACAG
TCCCCCGGCCACGGGGCCTGCCACCATACCCACGCCGAAACAAGCGCTCATGAGCCCGAAGTGGCGAGCC
CGATCTTCCCCATCGGTGATGTCGGCGATATAGGCGCCAGCAACCGCACCTGTGGCGCCGGTGATGCCGG
CCACGATGCGTCCGGCGTAGAGGATCGAGATCGATCTCGATCCCGCGAAATTAATACGACTCACTATAGG
GGAATTGTGAGCGGATAACAATTCCCCTCTAGAAATAATTTTGTTTAACTTTAAGAAGGAGATATACATA
TGTTCACTATAGACGAGATGCTATCAAAGAACAACCAAAGATTGGCTTTCGAGCACTTCGCTACTAAGAA
CGACGGATGTGGCCCTGATGGTATGCACGTATCTGAGCTGGAGAAATATTGGCGTATGAATCACGATCAG
ATCATCTCCGACTTGAAGAACCAAGAGTACCAACCCGGCATTATTTTGATTAGAGAACACATGAACAAAA
CAGGTAAGAGAAGGAACATTGCATCTCTCAACGTGATCGACAGGTTCATAACTCGACTGCTGTCGCAAAA
GTTGAATAGATACTTAGCCCCCATTTTCTGCGAGAACTCATACGCTTACCAAGACTCAAAAGGGGTGATG
CCCGCCGTACTAAAAGCCAAGGAGTACGTCGAGTTGGGTATGAGACACGTTATCGAGATAGACCTCAAGA
ATTACTTCGACACGATCCCGTTAGAGAACTTAATCCCAGAGATCGAGCGTTACATAACAGATGAGGCAGT
GCTGCACTTGATTAAACAGTACTTATTCTGTGACATCTCGTTCGAGGGTAAGATATCACGTAAAACTCAA
GGGATCGTTCAGGGTAACGCAATTTCCCCAATACTATCCAACCTCTACCTGAACGACTTCGACAAGGAGC
TGGACGAGTCGAAGCTGTGCTGGATCAGATACGCCGACAACATATACATCTATATGGACAGCTACGAGAA
GGCCCTACTGGTTTATTCCGAGCTTACCGAGAGACTTGAGAGAAGGAAATTAACCGTTAACAAGGAGAAA
TCAGGGGTGTTTGATGTTAGTACCCGTTCTATACTAGGTTACGACATCCTGATCAGAAACAAGAAGGTTG
ACGTGCGTAAACACATCTACAAGTCTGTTAACCAGTACTCCAACTGGCACGACTCTCGATTGGAGTTCAT
CAACGGTCGTTACCACATCACTTCCGACGGTATCCTCAATAGACAAGACTTCGGTCTACTGTTCGAGAAT
GAGCAGAAGAAGCACTACATACCTGTTGAGGTTTCTGACCAGTTGAATATTTACGGAAACGTTACGCTCG
CCAGCAACGTTCTTCAATCATTCTCCAACCGAGAGATCAAAGTGTCCTTCTTCGACAAGTACGGGAGACT
TATTGGATCTTTCCTGCCCGAGAAAACTAAGAAAAGCGCCGAGATAATACTGGTTCAGTCTAAGAACTAC
CTTAACGAGGACGTTAGGATGGACACGGCCCGACGTATGGAGATCGCCGGTTTGCATAACATCAGAGCCA
ACCTCAGATACTACGACAAGAAGCACAAAGGTGACTTTAAGGAAAAGGTAGACGCCATTTCTGGCTATAT
TGACGCCCTCAATAGAGCACCATCCGTGAACGACATGATGCTCTTAGAGGCTAAAGCTCGTCAGCTGTAC
TACACATGCTTCAACCAGATCTTAGAGACATCCGACTTTCAGTTCGAGAAGCGTACCAAGCGACCACCAA
AAGACGCCATCAACGCCTGTATTTCATTCGGCAACACATTACTGTACAACTTGTTTGTGAATATCATTTG
GAAGAAGGGACTTGATCCAAGGTTCGGGGTTGTTCACGCCAGCAACAAGCGTAATCAGTCCCTTAACCTG
GATTTTGCTGACATCTTCAAGCCTATAGTCATAGATAGGATCATCTTCACAATGATCAACAAGAAGATGC
TGACCTTGTTGACGGACTTCGAGACTTCTAACCAGGGAGTTTACCTTTCCCGAGAGGGGAAGAACATCTT
CTTGCAGATGTACGAAGAAAAGCTCAAATCCAGAATCACTATCAAGGGAAAGGAGATGAGTTACTATCAG
TTGCTAGAATCAGAGGTGCAGAACTACAAGAACTTCATCCTGACCGGCGAGACATACAAGCCGTACAAGT
ACTACTAGCGTACGTTAACTTTAAGAAGGAGAACTTAAGATGTATGTCATTCTAGTTTACGACATTCACC
AGAAGCGAGTAGGTAAGGCTCTAAAGATTTGTAGGAAGTACCTGATCCACATCCAGAAGTCAGTTTTCGA
AGGCAACATAACGGAGAGTAAGCTAAAGGCCTTAAAAGAGGAGCTGGGGCACCTGATCGACACTCAGATG
GACTCGGTAATTATCTACCACCTGGACTCCGTGAAGTACACTAAGAAGGAGCAGATCGGCATCGTCCAAT
CGACATCCAATGTCATTTGACTCGAGATCCGGCTGCTAACAAAGCCCGAAAGGAAGCTGAGTTGGCTGCT
GCCACCGCTGAGCAATAACTAGCATAACCCCTTGGGGCCTCTAAACGGGTCTTGAGGGGTTTTTTGCTGA
AAGGAGGAACTATATCCGGATACCAGGTGCGGGGAAGCTTATGTTCCATAGCAAAAAGTCGGTCAGTCTC
GTGGCTGAAATCATGAGTTCCACAAAATGGCTGAAATTCAAGGAAAATCAGGAATCTCAGAAAAACGATC
GACCGACTTTTTCGATAAAATGGTTGCAAAAATGAGAAAAATCTGATTTAATAGAATCTGAAAACAGCGG
AAATGCTGTTGTCGTACTTTACCTAAAAGGAATTGAAACGTCCCGC
Features (pLannotate 1.2.2; 28 found; start..end, strand, type, name):
      5..118     +  rep_origin     M13 ori (fragment): M13 bacteriophage origin of replication; arrow indicates direction of (+) strand synthesis
    144..201     +  promoter       AmpR promoter (fragment): bla
    210..1025    -  CDS            KanR: aminoglycoside phosphotransferase; aph(3')-Ia; confers resistance to kanamycin in bacteria or G418 (Geneticin®) in eukaryotes
   1147..1735    +  rep_origin     ori: high-copy-number ColE1/pMB1/pBR322/pUC origin of replication
   1921..2060    -  misc_feature   bom: basis of mobility region from pBR322
   2162..2353    -  CDS            rop: Rop protein, which maintains plasmids at low copy number; rop
   2370..2750    +  CDS            YPB1_ECOLX: Protein predicted: Swiss-Prot protein existence level 4. From Escherichia coli.
   2822..3113    -  CDS            TcR (fragment): tetracycline efflux protein; tet; confers resistance to tetracycline
   3128..3149    -  protein_bind   CAP binding site: CAP binding activates transcription in the presence of cAMP. E. coli catabolite activator protein
   3162..4244    -  CDS            lacI: lac repressor; lacI; The lac repressor binds to the lac operator to inhibit transcription in E. coli. This inhibition can be relieved by adding lactose or isopropyl-β-D-thiogalactopyranoside (IPTG).
   4245..4322    -  promoter       lacI promoter: lacI
   4330..4424    -  CDS            TcR (fragment): tetracycline efflux protein; tet; confers resistance to tetracycline
   4430..4465    +  promoter       cat promoter (fragment): promoter of the E. coli cat gene encoding chloramphenicol acetyltransferase
   4494..5114    +  CDS            tetR: TETR2_ECOLX - Experimental evidence at protein level: Swiss-Prot protein existence level 1. TetR is the repressor of the tetracycline resistance element; its N-terminal region forms a helix-turn-helix structure and binds DNA. Binding of tetracycline to TetR reduces the repressor affinity for the tetracycline resistance gene (tetA) promoter operator sites. From Escherichia coli.
   5162..5233    +  terminator     rrnB T1 terminator: transcription terminator T1 from the E. coli rrnB gene
   5249..5276    +  terminator     T7Te terminator: phage T7 early transcription terminator
   5291..5309    +  protein_bind   tet operator: tetO; bacterial operator O2 for the tetR and tetA genes tetracycline repressor TetR
   5315..5334    +  promoter       H1-2O2 promoter (fragment): doxycycline-inducible variant of the human H1 RNA promoter (Henriksen et al., 2007)
   5373..6086    +  CDS            Superfolder GFP: Superfolder GFP is a basic (constitutively fluorescent) green fluorescent protein published in 2005, derived from Aequorea victoria. It is reported to be a very rapidly-maturing weak dimer.
   6111..6197    +  terminator     rrnB T1 terminator: Escherichia coli rrnB; transcription terminator T1 from the E. coli rrnB gene
   6206..6396    -  CDS            TcR (fragment): tetracycline efflux protein; tet; confers resistance to tetracycline
   6422..6440    +  promoter       T7 promoter: promoter for bacteriophage T7 RNA polymerase
   6441..6465    +  protein_bind   lac operator: The lac repressor binds to the lac operator to inhibit transcription in E. coli. This inhibition can be relieved by adding lactose or isopropyl-β-D-thiogalactopyranoside (IPTG). lac repressor encoded by lacI
   6480..6502    +  RBS            RBS: efficient ribosome binding site from bacteriophage T7 gene 10 (Olins and Rangwala, 1989)
   8415..8432    +  RBS            RBS (fragment): efficient ribosome binding site from bacteriophage T7 gene 10 (Olins and Rangwala, 1989)
   8440..8673    +  CDS            cas2 (fragment): CAS2_THEMA - Experimental evidence at protein level: Swiss-Prot protein existence level 1. CRISPR (clustered regularly interspaced short palindromic repeat), is an adaptive immune system that provides protection against mobile genetic elements (viruses, transposable elements and conjugative plasmids). CRISPR clusters contain sequences complementary to antecedent mobile elements and target invading nucleic acids. CRISPR clusters are transcribed and processed into CRISPR RNA (crRNA). Involved in the integration of spacer DNA into the CRISPR cassette (By similarity). Functions as a ssRNA-specific
   8712..8761    +  CDS            SET1 (fragment): solubility-enhancement tag derived from T7 phage gene 10B
   8769..8816    +  terminator     T7 terminator: transcription terminator for bacteriophage T7 RNA polymerase
