[The description below was written by a language model from this plasmid's Addgene catalogue record and pLannotate feature annotations shown in this document.]
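Description:
pFS_0271_pET30_pCat-tetR-Term-ptetA-sfGFP-rrnBterm_Fusicatenibacter_saccharivorans_ARRAY2_FaqI is a 9,076 nt bacterial expression plasmid built on the Novagen pET30b+ backbone. It is propagated in E. coli under kanamycin selection (aph(3')-Ia). It replicates from a ColE1/pMB1-type origin accompanied by the bom region and the rop gene, which fits the low copy number listed in the catalogue. A fragment of the M13/f1 origin and several tetracycline-resistance gene remnants are also annotated; these appear to be backbone leftovers rather than functional parts.

The plasmid carries two independently regulated expression units. In the first, a T7 promoter with an adjacent lac operator (pT7lac), controlled by the plasmid-borne lacI, drives the Fusicatenibacter saccharivorans RT-Cas1 and Cas2 spacer-acquisition genes, so their expression is IPTG-inducible in hosts that supply T7 RNA polymerase. The automated annotation leaves the stretch after the first T7 gene 10 RBS unlabelled, which is presumably where RT-Cas1 lies. It then detects a second RBS, a Cas2-like coding sequence and the T7 terminator. In the second unit, a cat promoter constitutively expresses TetR, followed by rrnB T1 and T7Te terminators. Downstream, a tetO-containing ptetA promoter drives superfolder GFP, ending in an rrnB T1 terminator. This provides a tetracycline-class-inducible transcript with a fluorescent readout.

According to the record, the plasmid also encodes F. saccharivorans CRISPR array 2, although the feature table does not annotate it. The array is stated to be compatible with the SENECA acquisition readout, and the FaqI in the name probably refers to a restriction site used for this. The construct was made for transcriptional recording, in which RT-Cas1–Cas2 acquires spacers from cellular RNA into the array, and the inducible sfGFP transcript likely serves as a defined RNA whose recording can be followed.
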