Addgene plasmid #116955: pFS_0271_pET30_pCat-tetR-Term-ptetA-sfGFP-rrnBterm_Fusicatenibacter_saccharivorans_ARRAY2_FaqI
Purpose: Expresses FsRT-Cas1-Cas2 under pT7lac and sfGFP under ptetA promoter, encodes FsCRISPR array 2, compatible with SENECA acquisition readout
Depositing lab: Randall Platt. Depositing organization: ETH Zurich (Swiss Federal Institute of Technology). Publication: Transcriptional recording by CRISPR spacer acquisition from RNA. Schmidt F, Cherepkova MY, Platt RJ. Nature. 2018 Oct;562(7727):380-385. doi: 10.1038/s41586-018-0569-1. Epub 2018 Oct 3. PubMed 30283135.
Backbone
  Vector backbone: pET30b+
  Backbone manufacturer: Novagen
  Vector type: Bacterial Expression
Growth in bacteria
  Bacterial resistance: Kanamycin, 50 μg/mL
  Growth temperature: 37°C
  Growth strain: Stbl3
  Copy number: Low Copy
Gene/Insert
  Gene/Insert name: Fusicatenibacter saccharivorans RT-Cas1-Cas2
  Species: Synthetic
  Promoter: T7
  Cloning method: Restriction Enzyme; 5′ cloning site Unknown (unknown if destroyed); 3′ cloning site Unknown (unknown if destroyed)
  Sequencing primers: 5′ T7; 3′ T7-term
Terms and licenses: Academic/Nonprofit Terms; Industry Terms: Not Available to Industry
Depositor comments: Please see the annotated GenBank file and the additional image file for the location of specific features in the sequence of this plasmid.
How to cite: pFS_0271_pET30_pCat-tetR-Term-ptetA-sfGFP-rrnBterm_Fusicatenibacter_saccharivorans_ARRAY2_FaqI was a gift from Randall Platt (Addgene plasmid # 116955 ; http://n2t.net/addgene:116955 ; RRID:Addgene_116955)
